Addgene plasmid #60594: pCas_2+5
Purpose: encodes the Int2 gene controlled by PBad promoter and a reversed Int5 gene flanked by the attB/P sites of Int2
Depositing lab: Christopher Voigt. Depositing organization: Massachusetts Institute of Technology. Publication: Permanent genetic memory with >1-byte capacity. Yang L, Nielsen AA, Fernandez-Rodriguez J, McClune CJ, Laub MT, Lu TK, Voigt CA. Nat Methods. 2014 Dec;11(12):1261-6. doi: 10.1038/nmeth.3147. Epub 2014 Oct 26. PubMed 25344638.
Backbone
  Vector backbone: unknown
  Vector type: Bacterial Expression
Growth in bacteria
  Bacterial resistance: Kanamycin, 50 μg/mL
  Growth temperature: 37°C
  Growth strain: DH10B
  Copy number: Unknown
Gene/Insert
  Gene/Insert name: Cas_2+5
  Species: Synthetic
  Cloning method: Unknown
Terms and licenses: Academic/Nonprofit Terms; Industry Terms: Not Available to Industry
How to cite: pCas_2+5 was a gift from Christopher Voigt (Addgene plasmid # 60594 ; http://n2t.net/addgene:60594 ; RRID:Addgene_60594)
