[The description below was written by a language model from this plasmid's Addgene catalogue record and pLannotate feature annotations shown in this document.]
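Description:
pCas_2+5 is an 8,062 bp bacterial expression plasmid carrying a synthetic two-integrase cascade for recombinase-based genetic memory circuits in E. coli. The catalogue lists the backbone and copy number as unknown. The feature table shows a ColE1/pMB1-type origin (annotated as high-copy) and a kanamycin resistance gene (aph(3')-Ia) as the selectable marker. Short fragments of β-lactamase, the tetracycline efflux gene and its promoter, a Tn903 transposition protein and an f1 origin are also annotated. These appear to be non-functional remnants of earlier cloning rather than working parts.

According to the stated purpose, the payload has two parts. The first is the serine integrase gene Int2 under the arabinose-inducible PBAD promoter, supported by a divergently transcribed araC regulator. The second is an Int5 gene placed in reverse orientation and flanked by the attB and attP sites recognised by Int2. The integrase coding sequences and att sites are not themselves annotated. They most plausibly occupy the large unannotated stretches downstream of the araBAD promoter and downstream of the constitutive J23119 promoter, though the table does not confirm this.

The implied logic is sequential. Arabinose induces Int2, which inverts the attB/attP-flanked segment and turns Int5 into an orientation from which it can be expressed, probably from the constitutive promoter. Int5 can then act on its own target sites elsewhere. Because attB/attP recombination is effectively irreversible without an excision factor, the flip is a permanent record.

An sTRSV hammerhead ribozyme, commonly used as an insulator that standardises the 5' end of a transcript, is also annotated. Several terminators (T7Te, rrnB T1, T3Te, his operon) isolate the transcription units from one another.
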