Features (pLannotate 1.2.2; 17 found; start..end, strand, type, name):
     43..77      +  promoter       J23119 promoter: bacterial promoter (Registry of Standard Biological Parts BBa J23119)
   1856..1905    -  misc_RNA       sTRSV HHRz: hammerhead ribozyme from the tobacco ringspot virus satellite RNA (Khvorova et al., 2003)
   1977..2004    -  terminator     T7Te terminator: phage T7 early transcription terminator
   2020..2091    -  terminator     rrnB T1 terminator: transcription terminator T1 from the E. coli rrnB gene
   2216..2362    -  CDS            TRA2_ECOLX (fragment): Protein predicted: Swiss-Prot protein existence level 4. Required for transposition of transposon Tn903. From Escherichia coli.
   2547..3362    +  CDS            KanR: aminoglycoside phosphotransferase; aph(3')-Ia; confers resistance to kanamycin in bacteria or G418 (Geneticin®) in eukaryotes
   3520..3579    -  terminator     his operon terminator: This putative transcriptin terminator from the E. coli his operon has a 2-bp deletion introduced during synthesis. Its efficiency has not been determined.
   3584..3898    +  CDS            bla(M) (fragment): β-lactamase lacking the signal sequence; bla(M); allows cytosolic expression of β-lactamase
   4070..4658    +  rep_origin     ori: high-copy-number ColE1/pMB1/pBR322/pUC origin of replication
   4818..4893    -  CDS            TcR (fragment): tetracycline efflux protein; tet; confers resistance to tetracycline
   4903..4921    +  promoter       tet promoter (fragment): E. coli promoter for tetracycline efflux protein gene
   5021..5080    +  terminator     his operon terminator: This putative transcriptin terminator from the E. coli his operon has a 2-bp deletion introduced during synthesis. Its efficiency has not been determined.
   5140..5169    -  terminator     T3Te terminator: phage T3 early transcription terminator
   5216..6094    -  CDS            araC: L-arabinose regulatory protein; araC
   6121..6405    +  promoter       araBAD promoter: araBAD; promoter of the L-arabinose operon of E. coli; the araC regulatory gene is transcribed in the opposite direction (Guzman et al., 1995)
   7984..8023    -  terminator     bacterial terminator (fragment): putative bacterial transcription terminator
   8024..8057    +  rep_origin     f1 ori (fragment): f1 bacteriophage origin of replication; arrow indicates direction of (+) strand synthesis
>Addgene plasmid #60594 | pCas_2+5 | depositor full sequence | sequence record 110836 | pCas_2+5 sequence 8062 bps
TCGGCTGCGGCGAGCGGTATCAGCTCACTCAAAGGCGGTAATTTGACAGCTAGCTCAGTCCTAGGTATAA
TGCTAGCAGTTCGATGAGAGCGATAACGGACGGCGCAGAAGGGGAGTAGCTCTTCGCCGGACCGTCGACA
TACTGCTCAGCTCGTCTTAGGTACGGGCTGCCCATTTGATTTTAACGCGTTCATCACCATCAAACGGACG
ACCACGCTGGCCTTTTGCAACCCAAATTTCATCGATGCAGGTATCAATAATTGCATTACGCATGGTCGGG
GTTGCACGCAGCCACAGTTCTTCATAATCGCTGCTATCAACAATCCAGCTAACATCAACTGCTGCGCTTG
CGCTGCTTTCGCTAACTGCATCTTTGGCTGCCTGCAGGGTGCTCAGTGCTTCTTGATATGCAGGGGCAAA
AAACTGTTCTGCCGGACCATCATAAACACCATTCTGACGATCACGCAGCAGGCGACCCAGATTTTTTTCG
GCTTCACGAACTGCGGCTTTTGCATACTTTTCATCTTCGCTTGCCTGCGGATTGGTCAGTGCTGCCCAGC
GATCTGCAACTGCAATAACAAACGGATCATCCGGTTCGCTTGCTGCTAATTTTGCTGCCCAACGAAATGC
AACATATTCTTCAACGCTTTTACGTGCAACATAGGTCGGTGCCGGACAACCACCTTTCACACTGCTACGC
CAACAACGATAACCATTACCGCTATAGCTACAGCTACCACCACAACCCGGACAACGCATACGACCGCTCA
GCAGATGTTTGCGACGGGTATCATGATCGCTACCATCCAGCGGAACACCAACACCATCTTCACCTTTAAC
GGCTGCTTTTGCGGCTTCTTGTTCTTCATCGGTCACCAGCGGAGGACCATGCATAACGCTAACACGTTTA
CCTTCACCGTTATAAAAGGTCAGACGACGCTGTTTACCATCCTGACGACCTGTGGTCTGCCAACCCGCAT
ATGCCGGATTCTGAATCATATCACGCACGGTAACTGCAATCCACGGACCACCGGTCGGGCTCGGAATTTC
ACGGGTATTCATTGCATGTGCGGTGCCTGCATAGCTCAGACGATCGGTAACCGGCAGGGTAAAAACCAGA
CGGGCTGCTTCTGCTTTGGTCAGACCATCAGGACCACCCGCATCTTCATCATCTGCTGCCAGTTTACGTT
CATCATATTCATCACCCTCTTCATCACTAACGGTAACCAGAACAACACGCAGACCATACGGTGCACGGGC
ATTAACCCATTCACCATTTTCACGCTGATGTGCTTTGGTATCACGAACACGTTCGCTCAGTTTTTCTGCT
TCTTCGCGTGCTTCTTCTGCACGACGAATCAGTTCACCGCGATCACGTTTATTGGTGCTATCCAGAACCG
GACGACCGGTATCTTCATCCCAACCAAACAGCAGACGACGAGGCATACCATCTTCCGGTTCGATAATTTT
CAGAATTGCACCGGCACCACCACGATCCCAACGATCCAGACGATAACACCACAGTGCACCAACTTCACCG
CTTTCCAGGGCTTTCAGTGCTTTGCTCTGATCATCACGTGCTTTACCTTTACGAAAACGGCTTGCGCTAC
CAACTTCTTTCCAAACATGACGAACCTGCATACCCAGCAGTGCTGCAACTTTACGACCCAGGGTTTCTTG
TGCTGCAATGCTAATTTCTTGTTTACGACGCTGACCTGCACCATTTGCACGGCTTTTAACTGCTTTGCTT
TTACGACAAAACAGGTCAATCAGACCTGCAGGATCCGGACCGGTTTCGGTGGTCATACCAGGCATCGAGC
CTCCTTCCTCTGTTAAACAAAATTATTTGTAGAGGCTGTTTCGTCCTCACGGACTCATCAGACCGGAAAG
CACATCCGGTGACAGCTAGCCAAGAGCAGTGCCTTGCAGAAGTTCTCGGGCGAGAATCTCGCGTAGACAC
ATACATGAGCTATAAACGCAGAAAGGCCCACCCGAAGGTGAGCCAGTGTGACTCTAGTAGAGAGCGTTCA
CCGACAAACAACAGATAAAACGAAAGGCCCAGTCTTTCGACTGAGCCTTTCGTTTTATTTGATGCCTGGC
TAGGGCCCATACCCAAAAAAAAACCCCGCCCCTGACAGGGCGGGGTTTTTTTTAGGTAGAGACCCACGAG
GCAGACCTCAGCGCTAGCGCGAAAAGTCTTCATATCTTTCGGCTAGCGCTGAGGTCTGCCTCGTGAAGAA
GGTGTTGCTGACTCATACCAGGCCTGAATCGCCCCATCATCCAGCCAGAAAGTGAGGGAGCCACGGTTGA
TGAGAGCTTTGTTGTAGGTGGACCAGTTGGTGATTTTGAACTTTTGCTTTGCCACGGAACGGTCTGCGTT
GTCGGGAAGATGCGTGATCTGATCCTTCAACTCAGCAAAAGTTCGATTTATTCAACAAAGCCACGTTGTG
TCTCAAAATCTCTGATGTTACATTGCACAAGATAAAAATATATCATCATGAACAATAAAACTGTCTGCTT
ACATAAACAGTAATACAAGGGGTGTTATGAGCCATATTCAACGGGAAACGTCTTGCTCGAGGCCGCGATT
AAATTCCAACATGGATGCTGATTTATATGGGTATAAATGGGCTCGCGATAATGTCGGGCAATCAGGTGCG
ACAATCTATCGATTGTATGGGAAGCCCGATGCGCCAGAGTTGTTTCTGAAACATGGCAAAGGTAGCGTTG
CCAATGATGTTACAGATGAGATGGTCAGACTAAACTGGCTGACGGAATTTATGCCTCTTCCGACCATCAA
GCATTTTATCCGTACTCCTGATGATGCATGGTTACTCACCACTGCGATCCCCGGGAAAACAGCATTCCAG
GTATTAGAAGAATATCCTGATTCAGGTGAAAATATTGTTGATGCGCTGGCAGTGTTCCTGCGCCGGTTGC
ATTCGATTCCTGTTTGTAATTGTCCTTTTAACAGCGATCGCGTATTTCGTCTCGCTCAGGCGCAATCACG
AATGAATAACGGTTTGGTTGATGCGAGTGATTTTGATGACGAGCGTAATGGCTGGCCTGTTGAACAAGTC
TGGAAAGAAATGCATAAGCTTTTGCCATTCTCACCGGATTCAGTCGTCACTCATGGTGATTTCTCACTTG
ATAACCTTATTTTTGACGAGGGGAAATTAATAGGTTGTATTGATGTTGGACGAGTCGGAATCGCAGACCG
ATACCAGGATCTTGCCATCCTATGGAACTGCCTCGGTGAGTTTTCTCCTTCATTACAGAAACGGCTTTTT
CAAAAATATGGTATTGATAATCCTGATATGAATAAATTGCAGTTTCATTTGATGCTCGATGAGTTTTTCT
AATCAGAATTGGTTAATTGGTTGTAACACTGGCAGAGCATTACGCTGACTTGACGGGACTCGAGATTACC
GCCTTTGAGTGAGCTGATACCGCTCGCCGCAGCCGAACGACCGAGCGCAGCGAGTCAGTGAGCGAGGAAG
CCTGCATAACGCGAAGTAATCTTTTCGGTTTTAAAGAAAAAGGGCAGGGTGGTGACACCTTGCCCGTTTT
TTTGCCGGACTGCAGCAATGGCAACAACGTTGCGCAAACTATTAACTGGCGAACTACTTACTCTAGCTTC
CCGGCAACAATTAATAGACTGGATGGAGGCGGATAAAGTTGCAGGACCACTTCTGCGCTCGGCCCTTCCG
GCTGGCTGGTTTATTGCTGATAAATCTGGAGCCGGTGAGCGTGGGTCTCGCGGTATCATTGCAGCACTGG
GGCCAGATGGTAAGCCCTCCCGTATCGTAGTTATCTACACGACGGGGAGTCAGGCAACTATGGATGAACG
AAATAGACAGATCGCTGAGATAGGTGCCTCACTGATTAAGCATTGGTAACTGTCAGACCAAGTTTACTCA
TATATACTTTAGATTGATTTAAAACTTCATTTTTAATTTAAAAGGATCTAGGTGAAGATCCTTTTTGATA
ATCTCATGACCAAAATCCCTTAACGTGAGTTTTCGTTCCACTGAGCGTCAGACCCCGTAGAAAAGATCAA
AGGATCTTCTTGAGATCCTTTTTTTCTGCGCGTAATCTGCTGCTTGCAAACAAAAAAACCACCGCTACCA
GCGGTGGTTTGTTTGCCGGATCAAGAGCTACCAACTCTTTTTCCGAAGGTAACTGGCTTCAGCAGAGCGC
AGATACCAAATACTGTCCTTCTAGTGTAGCCGTAGTTAGGCCACCACTTCAAGAACTCTGTAGCACCGCC
TACATACCTCGCTCTGCTAATCCTGTTACCAGTGGCTGCTGCCAGTGGCGATAAGTCGTGTCTTACCGGG
TTGGACTCAAGACGATAGTTACCGGATAAGGCGCAGCGGTCGGGCTGAACGGGGGGTTCGTGCACACAGC
CCAGCTTGGAGCGAACGACCTACACCGAACTGAGATACCTACAGCGTGAGCTATGAGAAAGCGCCACGCT
TCCCGAAGGGAGAAAGGCGGACAGGTATCCGGTAAGCGGCAGGGTCGGAACAGGAGAGCGCACGAGGGAG
CTTCCAGGGGGAAACGCCTGGTATCTTTATAGTCCTGTCGGGTTTCGCCACCTCTGACTTGAGCGTCGAT
TTTTGTGATGCTCGTCAGGGGGGCGGAGCCTATGGAAAAACGCCAGCAACGCGGCCTTTTTACGGTTCCT
GGCCTTTTGCTGGCCTTTTGCTCACATGTTCTTTCCTGCGTTATCCCCTGATTCTGTGGATAACCGTATT
ACCGCCTTTGAGTGAGCTGATACCGCTCGCCGCAGCCGAACGACCGAGCGCAGCGAGGTCGGCGATATAG
GCGCCAGCAACCGCACCTGTGGCGCCGGTGATGCCGGCCACGATGCGTCCGGCGTAGAGGATCTGCTCAT
GTTTGACAGCTTATCATCGATGCATAATGTGCCTGTCAAATGGACGAAGCAGGGATTCTGCAAACCCTAT
GCTACTCCCTCGAGCCGTCAATTGTCTGATTCGTTACCAATTATACTAGCTCCGGCAAAAAAACGGGCAA
GGTGTCACCACCCTGCCCTTTTTCTTTAAAACCGAAAAGATTACTTCGCGTTTGCCACCTGACGTCTAAG
AAAAGGAATATTCAGCAATTTGCCCGTGCCGAAGAAAGGCCCACCCGTGAAGGTGAGCCAGTGAGTTGAT
TGCTACGTAATTAGTTAGTTAGCCCTTAGTGACTCTTATGACAACTTGACGGCTACATCATTCACTTTTT
CTTCACAACCGGCACGGAACTCGCTCGGGCTGGCCCCGGTGCATTTTTTAAATACCCGCGAGAAATAGAG
TTGATCGTCAAAACCAACATTGCGACCGACGGTGGCGATAGGCATCCGGGTGGTGCTCAAAAGCAGCTTC
GCCTGGCTGATACGTTGGTCCTCGCGCCAGCTTAAGACGCTAATCCCTAACTGCTGGCGGAAAAGATGTG
ACAGACGCGACGGCGACAAGCAAACATGCTGTGCGACGCTGGCGATATCAAAATTGCTGTCTGCCAGGTG
ATCGCTGATGTACTGACAAGCCTCGCGTACCCGATTATCCATCGGTGGATGGAGCGACTCGTTAATCGCT
TCCATGCGCCGCAGTAACAATTGCTCAAGCAGATTTATCGCCAGCAGCTCCGAATAGCGCCCTTCCCCTT
GCCCGGCGTTAATGATTTGCCCAAACAGGTCGCTGAAATGCGGCTGGTGCGCTTCATCCGGGCGAAAGAA
CCCCGTATTGGCAAATATTGACGGCCAGTTAAGCCATTCATGCCAGTAGGCGCGCGGACGAAAGTAAACC
CACTGGTGATACCATTCGCGAGCCTCCGGATGACGACCGTAGTGATGAATCTCTCCTGGCGGGAACAGCA
AAATATCACCCGGTCGGCAAACAAATTCTCGTCCCTGATTTTTCACCACCCCCTGACCGCGAATGGTGAG
ATTGAGAATATAACCTTTCATTCCCAGCGGTCGGTCGATAAAAAAATCGAGATAACCGTTGGCCTCAATC
GGCGTTAAACCCGCCACCAGATGGGCATTAAACGAGTATCCCGGCAGCAGGGGATCATTTTGCGCTTCAG
CCATACTTTTCATACTCCCGCCATTCAGAGAAGAAACCAATTGTCCATATTGCATCAGACATTGCCGTCA
CTGCGTCTTTTACTGGCTCTTCTCGCTAACCAAACCGGTAACCCCGCTTATTAAAAGCATTCTGTAACAA
AGCGGGACCAAAGCCATGACAAAAACGCGTAACAAAAGTGTCTATAATCACGGCAGAAAAGTCCACATTG
ATTATTTGCACGGCGTCACACTTTGCTATGCCATAGCATTTTTATCCATAAGATTAGCGGATCCTACCTG
ACGCTTTTTATCGCAACTCTCTACTGTTTCTCCATACCCGTTTTTTTGGGCTAGCAACATAGCGAATCGT
AAGGAGTTAAAAGATGCCGATTGCACCGGAATTTCTGAGCCTGGCATATCCGGGTCAAGAATTTCCGGCA
TATCTGTATGGTCGTGCAAGCCGTGATCCGAAACGTAAAGGTCGTAGCGTTCAGAGCCAGCTGGATGAAG
GTCGTGCCACCTGTCTGGATGCAGGTTGGCCGATTGCCGGTGAATTTAAAGATGTTGATCGTAGCGCAAG
CGCATATGCACGTCGTACCCGTGATGAATTTGAAGAAATGATTGCAGGTATTCAGGCAGGCGAATGTCGT
ATTCTGGTTGCATTTGAAGCAAGCCGTTATTATCGTGATCTGGAAGCATATGTTCGTCTGCGTCGTGTTT
GTCGTGAAGCCGGTGTTCTGCTGTGTTATAATGGTCAGGTTTATGATCTGAGCAAAAGCGCAGATCGTAA
AGCAACCGCACAGGATGCAGTTAATGCCGAAGGTGAAGCAGATGATATTCGTGAACGTAATCTGCGTACC
ACCCGTCTGAATGCAAAACGTGGTGGTGCACATGGTCCGGTTCCGGATGGTTATAAACGTCGTTATGATC
CGGATAGCGGTGATCTGGTTGATCAGATTCCGCATCCTGATCGTGCAGGTCTGATTACCGAAATTTTTCG
TCGTGCAGCAGCAGCCGAACCGCTGGCAGCAATTTGCCGTGATCTGAATGAACGTGGTGAAACCACCCAT
CGTGGTAAAGCATGGCAGCGTCATCATCTGCATGCAATTCTGCGTAATCCTGCATATATTGGTCATCGTC
GTCATCTGGGTGTTGATACCGGTAAAGGTATGTGGGCACCGATTTGTGATGATGAAGATTTTGCAGAAAC
CTTTCAGGCCGTTCAAGAAATTCTGAGTCTGCCTGGTCGTCAGCTGAGTCCGGGTCCGGAAGCACAGCAT
CTGCAGACCGGTATTGCACTGTGTGGTGAACATCCTGATGAACCGCCTCTGCGTAGCGTTACCGTTCGTG
GTCGTACCAATTATAACTGTAGCACCCGTTATGATGTTGCCATGCGTGAAGATCGTATGGATGCATTTGT
TGAAGAAAGCGTGATTACCTGGCTGGCAAGTGATGAAGCAGTTGCAGCCTTTGAAGATAACACCGATGAT
GAACGTACCCGTAAAGCACGTATTCGTCTGAAAGTTCTGGAAGAACAGCTGGAAGCAGCACAGAAACAGG
CACGTACCCTGCGTCCGGATGGCATGGGTATGCTGCTGAGCATTGATAGCCTGGCAGGTCTGGAAGCCGA
ACTGACACCGCAGATTGATAAAGCCCGTCAAGAAAGCCGTAGCCTGCATGTTCCGGCACTGCTGCGTGAT
CTGCTGGGTAAACCGCGTGCAGATGTGGATCGTGCATGGAATGAAGCACTGACCCTGCCGCAGCGTCGCA
TGATTCTGCGCATGGTTGTTACCATTCGTCTGTTTAAAGCAGGTAGCCGTGGTGTTCGTGCAATTGAACC
GGGTCGTATTACCCTGAGCTATGTTGGCGAACCGGGTTTTAAACCGGTTGGTGGTAATCGTGCAAAACAG
TAACAGATAAAAAAAATCCTTAGCTTTCGCTAAGGATGATTTCTGATTAGGGTGATGGTTCACGTAGTGG
GCCATCGACTTG
