>Addgene plasmid #60594 | pCas_2+5 | addgene partial sequence | sequence record 105868 | j23119-Fwd 5'-gacagctagctcagtcctaggtataat-3'
AGCGATAACGGACGGCGCAGAAGGGGAGTAGCTCTTCGCCGGACCGTCGACATACTGCTCAGCTCGTCTT
AGGTACGGGCTGCCCATTTGATTTTAACGCGTTCATCACCATCAAACGGACGACCACGCTGGCCTTTTGC
AACCCAAATTTCATCGATGCAGGTATCAATAATTGCATTACGCATGGTCGGGGTTGCACGCAGCCACAGT
TCTTCATAATCGCTGCTATCAACAATCCAGCTAACATCAACTGCTGCGCTTGCGCTGCTTTCGCTAACTG
CATCTTTGGCTGCCTGCAGGGTGCTCAGTGCTTCTTGATATGCAGGGGCAAAAAACTGTTCTGCCGGACC
ATCATAAACACCATTCTGACGATCACGCAGCAGGCGACCCAGATTTTTTTCGGCTTCACGAACTGCGGCT
TTTGCATACTTTTCATCTTCGCTTGCCTGCGGATTGGTCAGTGCTGCCCAGCGATCTGCAACTGCAATAA
CAAACGGATCATCCGGTTCGCTTGCTGCTAATTTTGCTGCCCAACGAAATGCAACATATTCTTCAACGCT
TTTACGTGCAACATAGGTCGGTGCCGGACAACCACCTTTCACACTGCTACGCCAACAACGATAACCATTA
CCGCTATAGCTACAGCTACCACCACAACCCGGACAACGCATACGACCGCTCAGCAGATGTTTGCGACGGG
TATCATGATCGCTACCATCCAGCGGAACACCAACACCATCTTCACCTTTAACGGCTGCTTTTGCGGCTTC
TTGTTCTTCATCGGTCACCAGCGGAGGACCATGCATAACGCTAACACGTTTACCTTCACCGTTATAAA
