>Addgene plasmid #60594 | pCas_2+5 | addgene partial sequence | sequence record 106206 | pBAD-F 5'-ATGCCATAGCATTTTTATCC-3'
ACTCTCTACTGTTTCTCCATACCCGTTTTTTTGGGCTAGCAACATAGCGAATCGTAAGGAGTTAAAAGAT
GCCGATTGCACCGGAATTTCTGAGCCTGGCATATCCGGGTCAAGAATTTCCGGCATATCTGTATGGTCGT
GCAAGCCGTGATCCGAAACGTAAAGGTCGTAGCGTTCAGAGCCAGCTGGATGAAGGTCGTGCCACCTGTC
TGGATGCAGGTTGGCCGATTGCCGGTGAATTTAAAGATGTTGATCGTAGCGCAAGCGCATATGCACGTCG
TACCCGTGATGAATTTGAAGAAATGATTGCAGGTATTCAGGCAGGCGAATGTCGTATTCTGGTTGCATTT
GAAGCAAGCCGTTATTATCGTGATCTGGAAGCATATGTTCGTCTGCGTCGTGTTTGTCGTGAAGCCGGTG
TTCTGCTGTGTTATAATGGTCAGGTTTATGATCTGAGCAAAAGCGCAGATCGTAAAGCAACCGCACAGGA
TGCAGTTAATGCCGAAGGTGAAGCAGATGATATTCGTGAACGTAATCTGCGTACCACCCGTCTGAATGCA
AAACGTGGTGGTGCACATGGTCCGGTTCCGGATGGTTATAAACGTCGTTATGATCCGGATAGCGGTGATC
TGGTTGATCAGATTCCGCATCCTGATCGTGCAGGTCTGATTACCGAAATTTTTCGTCGTGCAGCAGCAGC
CGAACCGCTGGCAGCAATTTGCCGTGATCTGAATGAACGTGGTGAAACCACCCATCGTGGTAAAGCATGG
CAGCGTCATCATCTGCATGC
